>Addgene plasmid #170170 | MS2392.EF1a.SLC6A1.WT.P2A.BLAST.JL.p159 | addgene full sequence | sequence record 334405 | Addgene NGS Result
GACATTGATTATTGACTAGTTATTAATAGTAATCAATTACGGGGTCATTAGTTCATAGCCCATATATGGA
GTTCCGCGTTACATAACTTACGGTAAATGGCCCGCCTGGCTGACCGCCCAACGACCCCCGCCCATTGACG
TCAATAATGACGTATGTTCCCATAGTAACGCCAATAGGGACTTTCCATTGACGTCAATGGGTGGAGTATT
TACGGTAAACTGCCCACTTGGCAGTACATCAAGTGTATCATATGCCAAGTACGCCCCCTATTGACGTCAA
TGACGGTAAATGGCCCGCCTGGCATTATGCCCAGTACATGACCTTATGGGACTTTCCTACTTGGCAGTAC
ATCTACGTATTAGTCATCGCTATTACCATGGTGATGCGGTTTTGGCAGTACATCAATGGGCGTGGATAGC
GGTTTGACTCACGGGGATTTCCAAGTCTCCACCCCATTGACGTCAATGGGAGTTTGTTTTGGCACCAAAA
TCAACGGGACTTTCCAAAATGTCGTAACAACTCCGCCCCATTGACGCAAATGGGCGGTAGGCGTGTACGG
TGGGAGGTCTATATAAGCAGCGCGTTTTGCCTGTACTGGGTCTCTCTGGTTAGACCAGATCTGAGCCTGG
GAGCTCTCTGGCTAACTAGGGAACCCACTGCTTAAGCCTCAATAAAGCTTGCCTTGAGTGCTTCAAGTAG
TGTGTGCCCGTCTGTTGTGTGACTCTGGTAACTAGAGATCCCTCAGACCCTTTTAGTCAGTGTGGAAAAT
CTCTAGCAGTGGCGCCCGAACAGGGACTTGAAAGCGAAAGGGAAACCAGAGGAGCTCTCTCGACGCAGGA
CTCGGCTTGCTGAAGCGCGCACGGCAAGAGGCGAGGGGCGGCGACTGGTGAGTACGCCAAAAATTTTGAC
TAGCGGAGGCTAGAAGGAGAGAGATGGGTGCGAGAGCGTCAGTATTAAGCGGGGGAGAATTAGATCGCGA
TGGGAAAAAATTCGGTTAAGGCCAGGGGGAAAGAAAAAATATAAATTAAAACATATAGTATGGGCAAGCA
GGGAGCTAGAACGATTCGCAGTTAATCCTGGCCTGTTAGAAACATCAGAAGGCTGTAGACAAATACTGGG
ACAGCTACAACCATCCCTTCAGACAGGATCAGAAGAACTTAGATCATTATATAATACAGTAGCAACCCTC
TATTGTGTGCATCAAAGGATAGAGATAAAAGACACCAAGGAAGCTTTAGACAAGATAGAGGAAGAGCAAA
ACAAAAGTAAGACCACCGCACAGCAAGCGGCCGCTGATCTTCAGACCTGGAGGAGGAGATATGAGGGACA
ATTGGAGAAGTGAATTATATAAATATAAAGTAGTAAAAATTGAACCATTAGGAGTAGCACCCACCAAGGC
AAAGAGAAGAGTGGTGCAGAGAGAAAAAAGAGCAGTGGGAATAGGAGCTTTGTTCCTTGGGTTCTTGGGA
GCAGCAGGAAGCACTATGGGCGCAGCGTCAATGACGCTGACGGTACAGGCCAGACAATTATTGTCTGGTA
TAGTGCAGCAGCAGAACAATTTGCTGAGGGCTATTGAGGCGCAACAGCATCTGTTGCAACTCACAGTCTG
GGGCATCAAGCAGCTCCAGGCAAGAATCCTGGCTGTGGAAAGATACCTAAAGGATCAACAGCTCCTGGGG
ATTTGGGGTTGCTCTGGAAAACTCATTTGCACCACTGCTGTGCCTTGGAATGCTAGTTGGAGTAATAAAT
CTCTGGAACAGATTTGGAATCACACGACCTGGATGGAGTGGGACAGAGAAATTAACAATTACACAAGCTT
AATACACTCCTTAATTGAAGAATCGCAAAACCAGCAAGAAAAGAATGAACAAGAATTATTGGAATTAGAT
AAATGGGCAAGTTTGTGGAATTGGTTTAACATAACAAATTGGCTGTGGTATATAAAATTATTCATAATGA
TAGTAGGAGGCTTGGTAGGTTTAAGAATAGTTTTTGCTGTACTTTCTATAGTGAATAGAGTTAGGCAGGG
ATATTCACCATTATCGTTTCAGACCCACCTCCCAACCCCGAGGGGACCCGACAGGCCCGAAGGAATAGAA
GAAGAAGGTGGAGAGAGAGACAGAGACAGATCCATTCGATTAGTGAACGGATCGGCACTGCGTGCGCCAA
TTCTGCAGACAAATGGCAGTATTCATCCACAATTTTAAAAGAAAAGGGGGGATTGGGGGGTACAGTGCAG
GGGAAAGAATAGTAGACATAATAGCAACAGACATACAAACTAAAGAATTACAAAAACAAATTACAAAAAT
TCAAAATTTTCGGGTTTATTACAGGGACAGCAGAGATCCAGTTTGGTTAATTAGCTAGCTAGGTCTTGAA
AGGAGTGGGAATTGGCTCCGGTGCCCGTCAGTGGGCAGAGCGCACATCGCCCACAGTCCCCGAGAAGTTG
GGGGGAGGGGTCGGCAATTGATCCGGTGCCTAGAGAAGGTGGCGCGGGGTAAACTGGGAAAGTGATGTCG
TGTACTGGCTCCGCCTTTTTCCCGAGGGTGGGGGAGAACCGTATATAAGTGCAGTAGTCGCCGTGAACGT
TCTTTTTCGCAACGGGTTTGCCGCCAGAACACAGGACCGGTTCTAGACGTACGCTAGAGGATCGAACCCT
TGCCACCATGGCGACCAACGGCAGCAAGGTGGCCGACGGGCAGATCTCCACCGAGGTCAGCGAGGCCCCT
GTGGCCAATGACAAGCCCAAAACCTTGGTGGTCAAGGTGCAGAAGAAGGCGGCAGACCTCCCCGACCGGG
ACACGTGGAAGGGCCGCTTCGACTTCCTCATGTCCTGTGTGGGCTATGCCATCGGCCTGGGCAACGTCTG
GAGGTTCCCCTATCTCTGCGGGAAAAATGGTGGGGGAGCCTTCCTGATCCCCTATTTCCTGACACTCATC
TTTGCGGGGGTCCCACTCTTCCTGCTGGAGTGCTCCCTGGGCCAGTACACCTCCATCGGGGGGCTAGGGG
TATGGAAGCTGGCTCCTATGTTCAAGGGCGTGGGCCTTGCGGCTGCTGTGCTATCATTCTGGCTGAACAT
CTACTACATCGTCATCATCTCCTGGGCCATTTACTACCTGTACAACTCCTTCACCACGACACTGCCGTGG
AAACAGTGCGACAACCCCTGGAACACAGACCGCTGCTTCTCCAACTACAGCATGGTCAACACTACCAACA
TGACCAGCGCTGTGGTGGAGTTCTGGGAGCGCAACATGCATCAGATGACGGACGGGCTGGATAAGCCAGG
TCAGATCCGCTGGCCACTGGCCATCACGCTGGCCATCGCCTGGATCCTTGTGTATTTCTGTATCTGGAAG
GGTGTTGGCTGGACTGGAAAGGTGGTCTACTTTTCAGCCACATACCCCTACATCATGCTGATCATCCTGT
TCTTCCGTGGAGTGACGCTGCCCGGGGCCAAGGAGGGCATCCTCTTCTACATCACACCCAACTTCCGCAA
GCTGTCTGACTCCGAGGTGTGGCTGGATGCGGCAACCCAGATCTTCTTCTCATACGGGCTGGGCCTGGGG
TCCCTGATCGCTCTCGGGAGCTACAACTCTTTCCACAACAATGTCTACAGGGACTCCATCATCGTCTGCT
GCATCAATTCGTGCACCAGCATGTTCGCAGGATTCGTCATCTTCTCCATCGTGGGCTTCATGGCCCATGT
CACCAAGAGGTCCATTGCTGATGTGGCGGCCTCAGGCCCCGGGCTGGCGTTCCTGGCATACCCAGAGGCG
GTGACCCAGCTGCCTATCTCCCCACTCTGGGCCATCCTCTTCTTCTCCATGCTGTTGATGCTGGGCATTG
ACAGCCAGTTCTGCACTGTGGAGGGCTTCATCACAGCCCTGGTGGATGAGTACCCCAGGCTCCTCCGCAA
CCGCAGAGAGCTCTTCATTGCTGCTGTCTGCATCATCTCCTACCTGATCGGTCTCTCTAACATCACTCAG
GGGGGTATTTATGTCTTCAAACTCTTTGACTACTACTCTGCCAGTGGCATGAGCCTGCTGTTCCTCGTGT
TCTTTGAATGTGTCTCTATTTCCTGGTTTTACGGTGTCAACCGATTCTATGACAATATCCAAGAGATGGT
TGGATCCAGGCCCTGCATCTGGTGGAAACTCTGCTGGTCTTTCTTCACACCAATCATTGTGGCGGGCGTG
TTCATTTTCAGTGCTGTGCAGATGACGCCACTCACCATGGGAAACTATGTTTTCCCCAAGTGGGGCCAGG
GTGTGGGCTGGCTGATGGCTCTGTCTTCCATGGTCCTCATCCCCGGGTACATGGCCTACATGTTCCTCAC
CTTAAAGGGCTCCCTGAAGCAGCGCATCCAAGTCATGGTCCAGCCCAGCGAAGACATCGTTCGCCCAGAG
AATGGTCCTGAGCAGCCCCAGGCGGGCAGCTCCACCAGCAAGGAGGCCTACATCGGATCTGGTGCCACGA
ATTTCTCGCTACTCAAGCAGGCCGGTGATGTCGAGGAAAACCCTGGTCCTATGGCCAAGCCTTTGTCTCA
AGAAGAATCCACCCTCATTGAAAGAGCAACGGCTACAATCAACAGCATCCCCATCTCTGAAGACTACAGC
GTCGCCAGCGCAGCTCTCTCTAGCGACGGCCGCATCTTCACTGGTGTCAATGTATATCATTTTACTGGGG
GACCTTGTGCAGAACTCGTGGTGCTGGGCACTGCTGCTGCTGCGGCAGCTGGCAACCTGACTTGTATCGT
CGCGATCGGAAATGAGAACAGGGGCATCTTGAGCCCCTGCGGACGGTGCCGACAGGTGCTTCTCGATCTG
CATCCTGGGATCAAAGCCATAGTGAAGGACAGTGATGGACAGCCGACGGCAGTTGGGATTCGTGAATTGC
TGCCCTCTGGTTATGTGTGGGAGGGCTAAGAATTCGAATTCGATATCAAGCTTATCGGTAATCAACCTCT
GGATTACAAAATTTGTGAAAGATTGACTGGTATTCTTAACTATGTTGCTCCTTTTACGCTATGTGGATAC
GCTGCTTTAATGCCTTTGTATCATGCTATTGCTTCCCGTATGGCTTTCATTTTCTCCTCCTTGTATAAAT
CCTGGTTGCTGTCTCTTTATGAGGAGTTGTGGCCCGTTGTCAGGCAACGTGGCGTGGTGTGCACTGTGTT
TGCTGACGCAACCCCCACTGGTTGGGGCATTGCCACCACCTGTCAGCTCCTTTCCGGGACTTTCGCTTTC
CCCCTCCCTATTGCCACGGCGGAACTCATCGCCGCCTGCCTTGCCCGCTGCTGGACAGGGGCTCGGCTGT
TGGGCACTGACAATTCCGTGGTGTTGTCGGGGAAATCATCGTCCTTTCCTTGGCTGCTCGCCTGTGTTGC
CACCTGGATTCTGCGCGGGACGTCCTTCTGCTACGTCCCTTCGGCCCTCAATCCAGCGGACCTTCCTTCC
CGCGGCCTGCTGCCGGCTCTGCGGCCTCTTCCGCGTCTTCGCCTTCGCCCTCAGACGAGTCGGATCTCCC
TTTGGGCCGCCTCCCCGCATCGATACCGTCGACCTCGAGACCTAGAAAAACATGGAGCAATCACAAGTAG
CAATACAGCAGCTACCAATGCTGATTGTGCCTGGCTAGAAGCACAAGAGGAGGAGGAGGTGGGTTTTCCA
GTCACACCTCAGGTACCTTTAAGACCAATGACTTACAAGGCAGCTGTAGATCTTAGCCACTTTTTAAAAG
AAAAGGGGGGACTGGAAGGGCTAATTCACTCCCAACGAAGACAAGATATCCTTGATCTGTGGATCTACCA
CACACAAGGCTACTTCCCTGATTGGCAGAACTACACACCAGGGCCAGGGATCAGATATCCACTGACCTTT
GGATGGTGCTACAAGCTAGTACCAGTTGAGCAAGAGAAGGTAGAAGAAGCCAATGAAGGAGAGAACACCC
GCTTGTTACACCCTGTGAGCCTGCATGGGATGGATGACCCGGAGAGAGAAGTATTAGAGTGGAGGTTTGA
CAGCCGCCTAGCATTTCATCACATGGCCCGAGAGCTGCATCCGGACTGTACTGGGTCTCTCTGGTTAGAC
CAGATCTGAGCCTGGGAGCTCTCTGGCTAACTAGGGAACCCACTGCTTAAGCCTCAATAAAGCTTGCCTT
GAGTGCTTCAAGTAGTGTGTGCCCGTCTGTTGTGTGACTCTGGTAACTAGAGATCCCTCAGACCCTTTTA
GTCAGTGTGGAAAATCTCTAGCAGGGCCCGTTTAAACCCGCTGATCAGCCTCGACTGTGCCTTCTAGTTG
CCAGCCATCTGTTGTTTGCCCCTCCCCCGTGCCTTCCTTGACCCTGGAAGGTGCCACTCCCACTGTCCTT
TCCTAATAAAATGAGGAAATTGCATCGCATTGTCTGAGTAGGTGTCATTCTATTCTGGGGGGTGGGGTGG
GGCAGGACAGCAAGGGGGAGGATTGGGAAGACAATAGCAGGCATGCTGGGGATGCGGTGGGCTCTATGGC
TTCTGAGGCGGAAAGAACCAGCTGGGGCTCTAGGGGGTATCCCC
[124 nt withheld, positions 6555-6678]
C
[91 nt withheld, positions 6680-6770]
A
[49 nt withheld, positions 6772-6820]
CCTTTGACGTTGGAGTCCACGTTCTTT
[37 nt withheld, positions 6848-6884]
ACCCTATCTCGGTCTATTCTTTTGATTTATAAGGGATTTTGCCGATTTCGGCCTATTGGTTAAAAAATGA
GCTGATTTAACAAAAATTTAACGCGAATTAATTCTGTGGAATGTGTGTCAGTTAGGGTGTGGAAAGTCCC
CAGGCTCCCCAGCAGGCAGAAGTATGCAAAGCATGCATCTCAATTAGTCAGCAACCAGGTGTGGAAAGTC
CCCAGGCTCCCCAGCAGGCAGAAGTATGCAAAGCATGCATCTCAATTAGTCAGCAACCATAGTCCCGCCC
CTAACTCCGCCCAGTTCCGCCCATTCTCCGCCCCATGGCTGACTAATTTTTTTTATTTATGCAGAGGCCG
AGGCCGCCTCTGCCTCTGAGCTATTCCAGAAGTAGTGAGGAGGCTTTTTTGGAGGCCTAGGCTTTTGCAA
AAAGCTCCCGGGAGCTTGTATATCCATTTTCGGATCTGATCAGCACGTGTTGACAATTAATCATCGGCAT
AGTATATCGGCATAGTATAATACGACAAGGTGAGGAACTAAACCATGGCCAAGTTGACCAGTGCCGTTCC
GGTGCTCACCGCGCGCGACGTCGCCGGAGCGGTCGAGTTCTGGACCGACCGGCTCGGGTTCTCCCGGGAC
TTCGTGGAGGACGACTTCGCCGGTGTGGTCCGGGACGACGTGACCCTGTTCATCAGCGCGGTCCAGGACC
AGGTGGTGCCGGACAACACCCTGGCCTGGGTGTGGGTGCGCGGCCTGGACGAGCTGTACGCCGAGTGGTC
GGAGGTCGTGTCCACGAACTTCCGGGACGCCTCCGGGCCGGCCATGACCGAGATCGGCGAGCAGCCGTGG
GGGCGGGAGTTCGCCCTGCGCGACCCGGCCGGCAACTGCGTGCACTTCGTGGCCGAGGAGCAGGACTGAC
ACGTGCTACGAGATTTCGATTCCACCGCCGCCTTCTATGAAAGGTTGGGCTTCGGAATCGTTTTCCGGGA
CGCCGGCTGGATGATCCTCCAGCGCGGGGATCTCATGCTGGAGTTCTTCGCCCACCCCAACTTGTTTATT
GCAGCTTATAATGGTTACAAATAAAGCAATAGCATCACAAATTTCACAAATAAAGCATTTTTTTCACTGC
ATTCTAGTTGTGGTTTGTCCAAACTCATCAATGTATCTTATCATGTCTGTATACCGTCGACCTCTAGCTA
GAGCTTGGCGTAATCATGGTCATAGCTGTTTCCTGTGTGAAATTGTTATCCGCTCACAATTCCACACAAC
ATACGAGCCGGAAGCATAAAGTGTAAAGCCTGGGGTGCCTAATGAGTGAGCTAACTCACATTAATTGCGT
TGCGCTCACTGCCCGCTTTCCAGTCGGGAAACCTGTCGTGCCAGCTGCATTAATGAATCGGCCAACGCGC
GGGGAGAGGCGGTTTGCGTATTGGGCGCTCTTCCGCTTCCTCGCTCACTGACTCGCTGCGCTCGGTCGTT
CGGCTGCGGCGAGCGGTATCAGCTCACTCAAAGGCGGTAATACGGTTATCCACAGAATCAGGGGATAACG
CAGGAAAGAACATGTGAGCAAAAGGCCAGCAAAAGGCCAGGAACCGTAAAAAGGCCGCGTTGCTGGCGTT
TTTCCATAGGCTCCGCCCCCCTGACGAGCATCACAAAAATCGACGCTCAAGTCAGAGGTGGCGAAACCCG
ACAGGACTATAAAGATACCAGGCGTTTCCCCCTGGAAGCTCCCTCGTGCGCTCTCCTGTTCCGACCCTGC
CGCTTACCGGATACCTGTCCGCCTTTCTCCCTTCGGGAAGCGTGGCGCTTTCTCATAGCTCACGCTGTAG
GTATCTCAGTTCGGTGTAGGTCGTTCGCTCCAAGCTGGGCTGTGTGCACGAACCCCCCGTTCAGCCCGAC
CGCTGCGCCTTATCCGGTAACTATCGTCTTGAGTCCAACCCGGTAAGACACGACTTATCGCCACTGGCAG
CAGCCACTGGTAACAGGATTAGCAGAGCGAGGTATGTAGGCGGTGCTACAGAGTTCTTGAAGTGGTGGCC
TAACTACGGCTACACTAGAAGAACAGTATTTGGTATCTGCGCTCTGCTGAAGCCAGTTACCTTCGGAAAA
AGAGTTGGTAGCTCTTGATCCGGCAAACAAACCACCGCTGGTAGCGGTGGTTTTTTTGTTTGCAAGCAGC
AGATTACGCGCAGAAAAAAAGGATCTCAAGAAGATCCTTTGATCTTTTCTACGGGGTCTGACGCTCAGTG
GAACGAAAACTCACGTTAAGGGATTTTGGTCATGAGATTATCAAAAAGGATCTTCACCTAGATCCTTTTA
AATTAAAAATGAAGTTTTAAATCAATCTAAAGTATATATGAGTAAACTTGGTCTGACAGTTACCAATGCT
TAATCAGTGAGGCACCTATCTCAGCGATCTGTCTATTTCGTTCATCCATAGTTGCCTGACTCCCCGTCGT
GTAGATAACTACGATACGGGAGGGCTTACCATCTGGCCCCAGTGCTGCAATGATACCGCGAGACCCACGC
TCACCGGCTCCAGATTTATCAGCAATAAACCAGCCAGCCGGAAGGGCCGAGCGCAGAAGTGGTCCTGCAA
CTTTATCCGCCTCCATCCAGTCTATTAATTGTTGCCGGGAAGCTAGAGTAAGTAGTTCGCCAGTTAATAG
TTTGCGCAACGTTGTTGCCATTGCTACAGGCATCGTGGTGTCACGCTCGTCGTTTGGTATGGCTTCATTC
AGCTCCGGTTCCCAACGATCAAGGCGAGTTACATGATCCCCCATGTTGTGCAAAAAAGCGGTTAGCTCCT
TCGGTCCTCCGATCGTTGTCAGAAGTAAGTTGGCCGCAGTGTTATCACTCATGGTTATGGCAGCACTGCA
TAATTCTCTTACTGTCATGCCATCCGTAAGATGCTTTTCTGTGACTGGTGAGTACTCAACCAAGTCATTC
TGAGAATAGTGTATGCGGCGACCGAGTTGCTCTTGCCCGGCGTCAATACGGGATAATACCGCGCCACATA
GCAGAACTTTAAAAGTGCTCATCATTGGAAAACGTTCTTCGGGGCGAAAACTCTCAAGGATCTTACCGCT
GTTGAGATCCAGTTCGATGTAACCCACTCGTGCACCCAACTGATCTTCAGCATCTTTTACTTTCACCAGC
GTTTCTGGGTGAGCAAAAACAGGAAGGCAAAATGCCGCAAAAAAGGGAATAAGGGCGACACGGAAATGTT
GAATACTCATACTCTTCCTTTTTCAATATTATTGAAGCATTTATCAGGGTTATTGTCTCATGAGCGGATA
CATATTTGAATGTATTTAGAAAAATAAACAAATAGGGGTTCCGCGCACATTTCCCCGAAAAGTGCCACCT
GACGTCGACGGATCGGGAGATCTCCCGATCCCCTATGGTGCACTCTCAGTACAATCTGCTCTGATGCCGC
ATAGTTAAGCCAGTATCTGCTCCCTGCTTGTGTGTTGGAGGTCGCTGAGTAGTGCGCGAGCAAAATTTAA
GCTACAACAAGGCAAGGCTTGACCGACAATTGCATGAAGAATCTGCTTAGGGTTAGGCGTTTTGCGCTGC
TTCGCGATGTACGGGCCAGATATACGCGTT
Features (pLannotate 1.2.2; 34 found; start..end, strand, type, name):
      1..380     +  enhancer       CMV enhancer: human cytomegalovirus immediate early enhancer
    381..580     +  promoter       CMV promoter: human cytomegalovirus (CMV) immediate early promoter
    598..778     +  LTR            5' LTR (truncated): truncated 5' long terminal repeat (LTR) from HIV-1
    825..950     +  misc_feature   HIV-1 Ψ: packaging signal of human immunodeficiency virus type 1
    934..1297    +  CDS            HIV-1 gag (fragment): gag protein from human immunodeficiency virus 1; gag
   1443..1676    +  misc_feature   RRE: The Rev response element (RRE) of HIV-1 allows for Rev-dependent mRNA export from the nucleus to the cytoplasm.
   2053..2153    +  CDS            Rev (fragment): human immunodeficiency virus 1 (HIV-1) Rev protein; rev; enhances nuclear export of unspliced and incompletely spliced viral mRNAs
   2203..2320    +  misc_feature   cPPT/CTS: central polypurine tract and central termination sequence of HIV-1
   2369..2387    +  CDS            small t antigen (fragment): SV40 (simian virus 40) small t antigen
   2413..2624    +  promoter       EF-1α core promoter: core promoter for human elongation factor EF-1α
   2668..4464    +  CDS            SLC6A1: SC6A1_HUMAN - Also known as GABATR, GABT1, GAT1. Experimental evidence at protein level: Swiss-Prot protein existence level 1. Terminates the action of GABA by its high affinity sodium- dependent reuptake into presynaptic terminals. From Homo sapiens (Human).
   4531..4929    +  CDS            BSD: blasticidin S deaminase; Aspergillus terreus BSD; confers resistance to blasticidin
   4936..4957    +  misc_feature   MCS (fragment): pBluescript multiple cloning site
   4960..5548    +  misc_feature   WPRE: woodchuck hepatitis virus posttranscriptional regulatory element
   5485..6066    +  CDS            nef (fragment): NEF_HV1H2 - Experimental evidence at protein level: Swiss-Prot protein existence level 1. Extracellular Nef protein targets CD4(+) T-lymphocytes for apoptosis by interacting with CXCR4 surface receptors. From Human immunodeficiency virus type 1 group M subtype B (isolate HXB2) (HIV-1).
   6073..6253    +  LTR            5' LTR (truncated): truncated 5' long terminal repeat (LTR) from HIV-1
   6285..6509    +  polyA_signal   bGH poly(A) signal: bovine growth hormone polyadenylation signal
   6513..6534    +  promoter       SV40 promoter (fragment): SV40 enhancer and early promoter
   6555..6983    +  rep_origin     f1 ori (sequence partly withheld): f1 bacteriophage origin of replication; arrow indicates direction of (+) strand synthesis
   7010..7081    +  promoter       SV40 promoter (fragment): SV40 enhancer and early promoter
   7082..7153    +  promoter       SV40 promoter (fragment): SV40 enhancer and early promoter
   7157..7291    +  rep_origin     SV40 ori: SV40 origin of replication
   7353..7400    +  promoter       EM7 promoter: synthetic bacterial promoter&nbsp
   7419..7793    +  CDS            BleoR: antibiotic-binding protein; Sh ble from Streptoalloteichus hindustanus; confers resistance to bleomycin, phleomycin, and Zeocin™
   7803..7928    +  CDS            ble (fragment): BLE_KLEPN - Experimental evidence at protein level: Swiss-Prot protein existence level 1. Binding protein with a strong affinity to the bleomycin family of antibiotics. Binds to CL990; an antimitotic-antibiotic compound. From Klebsiella pneumoniae.
   7923..8044    +  polyA_signal   SV40 poly(A) signal: SV40 polyadenylation signal
   8117..8133    -  protein_bind   lac operator: The lac repressor binds to the lac operator to inhibit transcription in E. coli. This inhibition can be relieved by adding lactose or isopropyl-β-D-thiogalactopyranoside (IPTG). lac repressor encoded by lacI
   8141..8171    -  promoter       lac promoter: promoter for the E. coli lac operon
   8186..8207    -  protein_bind   CAP binding site: CAP binding activates transcription in the presence of cAMP. E. coli catabolite activator protein
   8220..8312    -  CDS            lacI (fragment): lac repressor; lacI; The lac repressor binds to the lac operator to inhibit transcription in E. coli. This inhibition can be relieved by adding lactose or isopropyl-β-D-thiogalactopyranoside (IPTG).
   8495..9083    -  rep_origin     ori: high-copy-number ColE1/pMB1/pBR322/pUC origin of replication
   9254..10114   -  CDS            AmpR: β-lactamase; bla; confers resistance to ampicillin, carbenicillin, and related antibiotics
  10115..10219   -  promoter       AmpR promoter: bla
  10278..10330   -  misc_feature   bom (fragment): basis of mobility region from pBR322
