[The description below was written by a language model from this plasmid's Addgene catalogue record and pLannotate feature annotations shown in this document.]
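Description:
MS2392.EF1a.SLC6A1.WT.P2A.BLAST.JL.p159 is a lentiviral transfer plasmid of about 10.5 kb, built on a pLenti backbone, for stable expression of wild-type human SLC6A1, the GAT-1 sodium-dependent GABA transporter that clears GABA from the synapse by reuptake into presynaptic terminals. It is propagated in E. coli from a high-copy ColE1/pUC-type origin under ampicillin selection (AmpR). The backbone also carries an f1 origin and an SV40 promoter/origin plus EM7-driven BleoR (Zeocin resistance) cassette, which lies outside the LTRs and so is not packaged into virus.

The viral genome follows a third-generation layout. A CMV enhancer/promoter replaces the U3 region upstream of a truncated HIV-1 5' LTR, so genomic RNA is transcribed in packaging cells without Tat. It is followed by the Ψ packaging signal with a gag fragment, the RRE for Rev-dependent nuclear export, and the cPPT/CTS, which aids nuclear import of the reverse-transcribed genome. The internal cassette uses the EF-1α core promoter to drive the SLC6A1 open reading frame, followed by blasticidin S deaminase (BSD). The construct name indicates the two are joined by a P2A self-cleaving peptide, which would yield transporter and resistance protein from one transcript. The P2A itself is not annotated in the feature table, although a short gap between the two coding sequences is consistent with it. A WPRE downstream enhances transcript stability and expression, and the cassette ends with a truncated 3' LTR and a bGH polyadenylation signal.

The stated purpose is lentiviral expression of wild-type SLC6A1. Blasticidin selection allows enrichment of transduced mammalian cells. The "WT" label suggests use as a reference alongside variant constructs, but the record does not say so.
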