Addgene plasmid #170170: MS2392.EF1a.SLC6A1.WT.P2A.BLAST.JL.p159
Purpose: Lentiviral Expression of EF1a.SLC6A1.WT
Depositing lab: Christopher Moxham. Depositing organization: Rarebase, PBC.
Backbone
  Vector backbone: pLenti
  Vector type: Lentiviral
Growth in bacteria
  Bacterial resistance: Ampicillin, 100 μg/mL
  Growth temperature: 37°C
  Growth strain: NEB Stable
  Copy number: High Copy
Gene/Insert
  Gene/Insert name: SLC6A1
  Species: H. sapiens (human)
  Mutation: n/a
  Entrez Gene: SLC6A1 (a.k.a. GABATHG, GABATR, GAT1, MAE, hGAT-1)
  Cloning method: Restriction Enzyme; 5′ cloning site Unknown (unknown if destroyed)
Terms and licenses: Academic/Nonprofit Terms; Industry Terms: Not Available to Industry
How to cite: MS2392.EF1a.SLC6A1.WT.P2A.BLAST.JL.p159 was a gift from Christopher Moxham (Addgene plasmid # 170170 ; http://n2t.net/addgene:170170 ; RRID:Addgene_170170)
